Addgene plasmid #168088: AausFP1 pDRF1-GW
Purpose: Expresses AausFP1
Depositing lab: Bas Teusink. Depositing organization: Vrije Universiteit Amsterdam.
Backbone
  Vector backbone: pDRF1-GW
  Vector type: Yeast Expression
  Selectable markers: URA3
Growth in bacteria
  Bacterial resistance: Ampicillin, 100 μg/mL
  Growth temperature: 37°C
  Growth strain: DH5alpha
  Copy number: High Copy
Gene/Insert
  Gene/Insert name: AausFP1
  Species: Synthetic
  Cloning method: Restriction Enzyme; 5′ cloning site Unknown (unknown if destroyed); 3′ cloning site Unknown (unknown if destroyed)
Terms and licenses: Academic/Nonprofit Terms; Industry Terms: Not Available to Industry
How to cite: AausFP1 pDRF1-GW was a gift from Bas Teusink (Addgene plasmid # 168088 ; http://n2t.net/addgene:168088 ; RRID:Addgene_168088)
