[The description below was written by a language model from this plasmid's Addgene catalogue record and pLannotate feature annotations shown in this document.]
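Description:
AausFP1 pDRF1-GW is a yeast expression plasmid built on the pDRF1-GW backbone, an episomal E. coli–Saccharomyces cerevisiae shuttle vector. In bacteria it replicates from a high-copy ColE1/pUC-type origin and is selected with ampicillin through the β-lactamase (AmpR) gene. An f1 origin is also present, a common leftover of phagemid-derived backbones. In yeast it is maintained by the 2μ plasmid origin, which supports multicopy episomal replication. Selection there relies on the URA3 auxotrophic marker under its own promoter, which complements uracil auxotrophy and can be counterselected with 5-FOA.

The payload is a synthetic coding sequence for AausFP1, a constitutively fluorescent green protein derived from Aequorea australis with low acid sensitivity. The open reading frame is flanked by attB1 and attB2 sites, the recombination scars typical of a Gateway expression clone, although the catalogue entry lists restriction enzyme cloning with unknown sites. Downstream lie a residual polylinker fragment, a reverse-oriented T7 promoter, a short ADH1 coding fragment and the S. cerevisiae ADH1 terminator, which ends transcription of the insert. The yeast promoter driving AausFP1 is neither stated in the catalogue fields nor annotated as such. The region upstream of attB1 carries only fragmentary hits to yeast genomic sequences (BRP1, YG007, a short ARG4 promoter match), so the promoter's identity cannot be confirmed from this record. Other small features (lacZα, lacI, bom, tet promoter and RAF1 fragments, and the lac promoter/operator) are backbone remnants.

The stated purpose is simply expression of AausFP1, with no further application recorded.
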