Features (pLannotate 1.2.2; 25 found; start..end, strand, type, name):
    232..256     +  protein_bind   attB1: mutant version of attB; recombination site for the Gateway® BP reaction BP Clonase™
    263..958     +  CDS            AausFP1: AausFP1 is a basic (constitutively fluorescent) green fluorescent protein published in 2019, derived from Aequorea australis. It has low acid sensitivity.
    970..994     -  protein_bind   attB2: mutant version of attB; recombination site for the Gateway® BP reaction BP Clonase™
   1022..1048    +  misc_feature   MCS (fragment): pBluescript multiple cloning site
   1057..1075    -  promoter       T7 promoter: promoter for bacteriophage T7 RNA polymerase
   1076..1219    +  CDS            ADH1 (fragment): ADH1_YEAST - Also known as ADC1. Experimental evidence at protein level: Swiss-Prot protein existence level 1. This isozyme preferentially catalyzes the conversion of primary unbranched alcohols to their corresponding aldehydes. Also shows activity toward secondary alcohols. From Saccharomyces cerevisiae (strain ATCC 204508 / S288c) (Baker's yeast).
   1223..1410    +  terminator     ADH1 terminator: S. cerevisiae ADH1; transcription terminator for the S. cerevisiae alcohol dehydrogenase 1 (ADH1) gene
   1418..1575    +  CDS            lacZα (fragment): LacZα fragment of β-galactosidase; lacZ fragment
   1581..1632    -  misc_feature   bom (fragment): basis of mobility region from pBR322
   1637..1720    +  CDS            RAF1 (fragment): RAF_YEAST - Experimental evidence at transcript level: Swiss-Prot protein existence level 2. Antagonizes transcriptional repression of recombinase FLP by REP1-REP2. May play a role in plasmid partitioning. From Saccharomyces cerevisiae (strain ATCC 204508 / S288c) (Baker's yeast).
   1874..3220    -  rep_origin     2μ ori: yeast 2μ plasmid origin of replication
   3225..3241    -  promoter       tet promoter (fragment): E. coli promoter for tetracycline efflux protein gene
   3331..4134    -  CDS            URA3: orotidine-5'-phosphate decarboxylase, required for uracil biosynthesis; S. cerevisiae URA3; yeast auxotrophic marker, counterselectable with 5-fluoroorotic acid (5-FOA)
   4135..4350    -  promoter       URA3 promoter: S. cerevisiae URA3
   4461..4565    +  promoter       AmpR promoter: bla
   4566..5426    +  CDS            AmpR: β-lactamase; bla; confers resistance to ampicillin, carbenicillin, and related antibiotics
   5597..6185    +  rep_origin     ori: high-copy-number ColE1/pMB1/pBR322/pUC origin of replication
   6368..6460    +  CDS            lacI (fragment): lac repressor; lacI; The lac repressor binds to the lac operator to inhibit transcription in E. coli. This inhibition can be relieved by adding lactose or isopropyl-β-D-thiogalactopyranoside (IPTG).
   6473..6494    +  protein_bind   CAP binding site: CAP binding activates transcription in the presence of cAMP. E. coli catabolite activator protein
   6509..6539    +  promoter       lac promoter: promoter for the E. coli lac operon
   6547..6563    +  protein_bind   lac operator: The lac repressor binds to the lac operator to inhibit transcription in E. coli. This inhibition can be relieved by adding lactose or isopropyl-β-D-thiogalactopyranoside (IPTG). lac repressor encoded by lacI
   6644..7072    -  rep_origin     f1 ori (sequence partly withheld): f1 bacteriophage origin of replication; arrow indicates direction of (+) strand synthesis
   7083..7337    -  CDS            BRP1 (fragment): BRP1_YEAST - Protein predicted: Swiss-Prot protein existence level 4. From Saccharomyces cerevisiae (strain ATCC 204508 / S288c) (Baker's yeast).
   7439..7455    -  promoter       ARG4 promoter (fragment): S. cerevisiae ARG4
   7560..7643    +  CDS            YG007_YEAST: Protein predicted: Swiss-Prot protein existence level 4. From Saccharomyces cerevisiae (strain ATCC 204508 / S288c) (Baker's yeast).
>Addgene plasmid #168088 | AausFP1 pDRF1-GW | addgene full sequence | sequence record 331869 | Addgene NGS Result
TCTCTTAAATTTTTTCTCTTTCTTTCCTATAACACCAATAGTGAAAATCTTTTTTTCTTCTATATCTACA
AAAACTTTTTTTTTCTATCAACCTCGTTGATAAATTTTTTCTTTAACAATCGTTAATAATTAATTAATTG
GAAAATAACCATTTTTTCTCTCTTTTATACACACATTCAAAAGAAAGAAAAAAAATATACCCCAGCCTCG
ACTAGTGAATTCGCGGCCATCACAAGTTTGTACAAAAAAGCAGGCTGCTAGCATGAGTTACGGAGCACTT
TTGTTCAGAGAAAAAATCCCCTATGTTGTTGAGATGGAAGGTGATGTTGAGGGAATGAAGTTTTCAGTAA
GAGGTAAAGGACATGGTGATGCTAACACTGGTAAAATTGAAGCCAGTTTCATCTGCACAACTGGTGAACT
ACCAGTACCTTGGTCAAGCATTCTAACAACTGTCACATACGGTGCACAGTGTTTTGCAAAATATCCAAAT
GATATCAAAGACTACCCAAAAAGTGCTATGCCAGAAGGTTACGTTCAAGAGCGAACAATCACTTTTGAAA
ACGACGGCGTTTATAAGACACGCGCTGAAGTCACGTACGAGAAAGGATCAGTTTATAACCGAGTTACGTT
GAACGGTTCAGGATTTAAAAAAGGCGGTAACATCTTGGGCAAAAAATTGGAATTTAACTACAACCCTCAT
TGCATCTATGTTCTTCCAGATGTACAAAATAATGGAATCAAATGCTACATCAACATTGTTCATGACGTAA
TTGGAGGAGGACAAATAATTGCTGCGCACCAACAATTAAATACTCCTCTTGGCGGTGGACCAGTCGACAT
TCCACACTACCATCATATACAAGCGCACACAATACTTTCTAAAGATCCCAAAGAAACAAGAGATCATATG
AACGTAGTAGAGGTGTTCAGAGCTATCGATTGCAAAACCGCATATGCATAAGCGGCCGCACCCAGCTTTC
TTGTACAAAGTGGTGTAGTTAATTCATGATGGCCGCTGCAGGTCGACCTCGAGGGGGGGCCCGGTACCCA
ATTCGCCCTATAGTGAGTCGTATTACGCGCGGATCCAGCTTTGGACTTCTTCGCCAGAGGTTTGGTCAAG
TCTCCAATCAAGGTTGTCGGCTTGTCTACCTTGCCAGAAATTTACGAAAAGATGGAAAAGGGTCAAATCG
TTGGTAGATACGTTGTTGACACTTCTAAATAAGCGAATTTCTTATGATTTATGATTTTTATTATTAAATA
AGTTATAAAAAAAATAAGTGTATACAAATTTTAAAGTGACTCTTAGGTTTTAAAACGAAAATTCTTATTC
TTGAGTAACTCTTTCCTGTAGGTCAGGTTGCTTTCTCAGGTATAGCATGAGGTCGCTCTTATTGACCACA
CCTCTACCGGCATGCCAATTCACTGGCCGTCGTTTTACAACGTCGTGACTGGGAAAACCCTGGCGTTACC
CAACTTAATCGCCTTGCAGCACATCCCCCTTTCGCCAGCTGGCGTAATAGCGAAGAGGCCCGCACCGATC
GCCCTTCCCAACAGTTGCGCAGCCTGAATGGCGAATGGCGCCTGATGCGGTATTTTCTCCTTACGCATCT
GTGCGGTATTTCACACCGCATAATCGGATCGTACTTGTTACCCATCATTGAATTTTGAACATCCGAACCT
GGGAGTTTTCCCTGAAACAGATAGTATATTTGAACCTGTATAATAATATATAGTCTAGCGCTTTACGGAA
GACAATGTATGTATTTCGGTTCCTGGAGAAACTATTGCATCTATTGCATAGGTAATCTTGCACGTCGCAT
CCCCGGTTCATTTTCTGCGTTTCCATCTTGCACTTCAATAGCATATCTTTGTTAACGAAGCATCTGTGCT
TCATTTTGTAGAACAAAAATGCAACGCGAGAGCGCTAATTTTTCAAACAAAGAATCTGAGCTGCATTTTT
ACAGAACAGAAATGCAACGCGAAAGCGCTATTTTACCAACGAAGAATCTGTGCTTCATTTTTGTAAAACA
AAAATGCAACGCGAGAGCGCTAATTTTTCAAACAAAGAATCTGAGCTGCATTTTTACAGAACAGAAATGC
AACGCGAGAGCGCTATTTTACCAACAAAGAATCTATACTTCTTTTTTGTTCTACAAAAATGCATCCCGAG
AGCGCTATTTTTCTAACAAAGCATCTTAGATTACTTTTTTTCTCCTTTGTGCGCTCTATAATGCAGTCTC
TTGATAACTTTTTGCACTGTAGGTCCGTTAAGGTTAGAAGAAGGCTACTTTGGTGTCTATTTTCTCTTCC
ATAAAAAAAGCCTGACTCCACTTCCCGCGTTTACTGATTACTAGCGAAGCTGCGGGTGCATTTTTTCAAG
ATAAAGGCATCCCCGATTATATTCTATACCGATGTGGATTGCGCATACTTTGTGAACAGAAAGTGATAGC
GTTGATGATTCTTCATTGGTCAGAAAATTATGAACGGTTTCTTCTATTTTGTCTCTATATACTACGTATA
GGAAATGTTTACATTTTCGTATTGTTTTCGATTCACTCTATGAATAGTTCTTACTACAATTTTTTTGTCT
AAAGAGTAATACTAGAGATAAACATAAAAAATGTAGAGGTCGAGTTTAGATGCAAGTTCAAGGAGCGAAA
GGTGGATGGGTAGGTTATATAGGGATATAGCACAGAGATATATAGCAAAGAGATACTTTTGAGCAATGTT
TGTGGAAGCGGTATTCGCAATATTTTAGTAGCTCGTTACAGTCCGGTGCGTTTTTGGTTTTTTGAAAGTG
CGTCTTCAGAGCGCTTTTGGTTTTCAAAAGCGCTCTGAAGTTCCTATACTTTCTAGCTAGAGAATAGGAA
CTTCGGAATAGGAACTTCAAAGCGTTTCCGAAAACGAGCGCTTCCGAAAATGCAACGCGAGCTGCGCACA
TACAGCTCACTGTTCACGTCGCACCTATATCTGCGTGTTGCCTGTATATATATATACATGAGAAGAACGG
CATAGTGCGTGTTTATGCTTAAATGCGTACTTATATGCGTCTATTTATGTAGGATGAAAGGTAGTCTAGT
ACCTCCTGTGATATTATCCCATTCCATGCGGGGTATCGTATGCTTCCTTCAGCACTACCCTTTAGCTGTT
CTATATGCTGCCACTCCTCAATTGGATTAGTCTCATCCTTCAATGCTATCATTTCCTTTGATATTGGATC
GATCCGATGATAAGCTGTCAAACATGAGAATTGGGTAATAACTGATATAATTAAATTGAAGCTCTAATTT
GTGAGTTTAGTATACATGCATTTACTTATAATACAGTTTTTTAGTTTTGCTGGCCGCATCTTCTCAAATA
TGCTTCCCAGCCTGCTTTTCTGTAACGTTCACCCTCTACCTTAGCATCCCTTCCCTTTGCAAATAGTCCT
CTTCCAACAATAATAATGTCAGATCCTGTAGAGACCACATCATCCACGGTTCTATACTGTTGACCCAATG
CGTCTCCCTTGTCATCTAAACCCACACCGGGTGTCATAATCAACCAATCGTAACCTTCATCTCTTCCACC
CATGTCTCTTTGAGCAATAAAGCCGATAACAAAATCTTTGTCGCTCTTCGCAATGTCAACAGTACCCTTA
GTATATTCTCCAGTAGATAGGGAGCCCTTGCATGACAATTCTGCTAACATCAAAAGGCCTCTAGGTTCCT
TTGTTACTTCTTCTGCCGCCTGCTTCAAACCGCTAACAATACCTGGGCCCACCACACCGTGTGCATTCGT
AATGTCTGCCCATTCTGCTATTCTGTATACACCCGCAGAGTACTGCAATTTGACTGTATTACCAATGTCA
GCAAATTTTCTGTCTTCGAAGAGTAAAAAATTGTACTTGGCGGATAATGCCTTTAGCGGCTTAACTGTGC
CCTCCATGGAAAAATCAGTCAAGATATCCACATGTGTTTTTAGTAAACAAATTTTGGGACCTAATGCTTC
AACTAACTCCAGTAATTCCTTGGTGGTACGAACATCCAATGAAGCACACAAGTTTGTTTGCTTTTCGTGC
ATGATATTAAATAGCTTGGCAGCAACAGGACTAGGATGAGTAGCAGCACGTTCCTTATATGTAGCTTTCG
ACATGATTTATCTTCGTTTCCTGCATGTTTTTGTTCTGTGCAGTTGGGTTAAGAATACTGGGCAATTTCA
TGTTTCTTCAACACTACATATGCGTATATATACCAATCTAAGTCTGTGCTCCTTCCTTCGTTCTTCCTTC
TGTTCGGAGATTACCGAATCAAAAAAATTTCAAGGAAACCGAAATCAAAAAAAAGAATAAAAAAAAAATG
ATGAATTGAAAAGCTAATTCTTGAAGACGAAAGGGCCTCGTGATACGCCTATTTTTATAGGTTAATGTCA
TGATAATAATGGTTTCTTAGACGTCAGGTGGCACTTTTCGGGGAAATGTGCGCGGAACCCCTATTTGTTT
ATTTTTCTAAATACATTCAAATATGTATCCGCTCATGAGACAATAACCCTGATAAATGCTTCAATAATAT
TGAAAAAGGAAGAGTATGAGTATTCAACATTTCCGTGTCGCCCTTATTCCCTTTTTTGCGGCATTTTGCC
TTCCTGTTTTTGCTCACCCAGAAACGCTGGTGAAAGTAAAAGATGCTGAAGATCAGTTGGGTGCACGAGT
GGGTTACATCGAACTGGATCTCAACAGCGGTAAGATCCTTGAGAGTTTTCGCCCCGAAGAACGTTTTCCA
ATGATGAGCACTTTTAAAGTTCTGCTATGTGGCGCGGTATTATCCCGTATTGACGCCGGGCAAGAGCAAC
TCGGTCGCCGCATACACTATTCTCAGAATGACTTGGTTGAGTACTCACCAGTCACAGAAAAGCATCTTAC
GGATGGCATGACAGTAAGAGAATTATGCAGTGCTGCCATAACCATGAGTGATAACACTGCGGCCAACTTA
CTTCTGACAACGATCGGAGGACCGAAGGAGCTAACCGCTTTTTTGCACAACATGGGGGATCATGTAACTC
GCCTTGATCGTTGGGAACCGGAGCTGAATGAAGCCATACCAAACGACGAGCGTGACACCACGATGCCTGT
AGCAATGGCAACAACGTTGCGCAAACTATTAACTGGCGAACTACTTACTCTAGCTTCCCGGCAACAATTA
ATAGACTGGATGGAGGCGGATAAAGTTGCAGGACCACTTCTGCGCTCGGCCCTTCCGGCTGGCTGGTTTA
TTGCTGATAAATCTGGAGCCGGTGAGCGTGGGTCTCGCGGTATCATTGCAGCACTGGGGCCAGATGGTAA
GCCCTCCCGTATCGTAGTTATCTACACGACGGGGAGTCAGGCAACTATGGATGAACGAAATAGACAGATC
GCTGAGATAGGTGCCTCACTGATTAAGCATTGGTAACTGTCAGACCAAGTTTACTCATATATACTTTAGA
TTGATTTAAAACTTCATTTTTAATTTAAAAGGATCTAGGTGAAGATCCTTTTTGATAATCTCATGACCAA
AATCCCTTAACGTGAGTTTTCGTTCCACTGAGCGTCAGACCCCGTAGAAAAGATCAAAGGATCTTCTTGA
GATCCTTTTTTTCTGCGCGTAATCTGCTGCTTGCAAACAAAAAAACCACCGCTACCAGCGGTGGTTTGTT
TGCCGGATCAAGAGCTACCAACTCTTTTTCCGAAGGTAACTGGCTTCAGCAGAGCGCAGATACCAAATAC
TGTTCTTCTAGTGTAGCCGTAGTTAGGCCACCACTTCAAGAACTCTGTAGCACCGCCTACATACCTCGCT
CTGCTAATCCTGTTACCAGTGGCTGCTGCCAGTGGCGATAAGTCGTGTCTTACCGGGTTGGACTCAAGAC
GATAGTTACCGGATAAGGCGCAGCGGTCGGGCTGAACGGGGGGTTCGTGCACACAGCCCAGCTTGGAGCG
AACGACCTACACCGAACTGAGATACCTACAGCGTGAGCTATGAGAAAGCGCCACGCTTCCCGAAGGGAGA
AAGGCGGACAGGTATCCGGTAAGCGGCAGGGTCGGAACAGGAGAGCGCACGAGGGAGCTTCCAGGGGGAA
ACGCCTGGTATCTTTATAGTCCTGTCGGGTTTCGCCACCTCTGACTTGAGCGTCGATTTTTGTGATGCTC
GTCAGGGGGGCGGAGCCTATGGAAAAACGCCAGCAACGCGGCCTTTTTACGGTTCCTGGCCTTTTGCTGG
CCTTTTGCTCACATGTTCTTTCCTGCGTTATCCCCTGATTCTGTGGATAACCGTATTACCGCCTTTGAGT
GAGCTGATACCGCTCGCCGCAGCCGAACGACCGAGCGCAGCGAGTCAGTGAGCGAGGAAGCGGAAGAGCG
CCCAATACGCAAACCGCCTCTCCCCGCGCGTTGGCCGATTCATTAATGCAGCTGGCACGACAGGTTTCCC
GACTGGAAAGCGGGCAGTGAGCGCAACGCAATTAATGTGAGTTAGCTCACTCATTAGGCACCCCAGGCTT
TACACTTTATGCTTCCGGCTCGTATGTTGTGTGGAATTGTGAGCGGATAACAATTTCACACAGGAAACAG
CTATGACCATGATTACGCCAAGCTTACCGCATCAGGAAATTGTAAGCGTTAATATTTTGTTAAAATTCGC
GTTAAATTTTTGTTAAATCAGCTCATTTTTTAACCAATAGGCCGAAATCGGCAAAATCCCTTATAAATCA
AAAGAATAGACCGAGATAGGGT
[37 nt withheld, positions 6743-6779]
AAAGAACGTGGACTCCAACGTCAAAGG
[49 nt withheld, positions 6807-6855]
T
[91 nt withheld, positions 6857-6947]
G
[124 nt withheld, positions 6949-7072]
CCATTCGCCAAGCTTCCTGAAACGGAGAAACATAAACAGGCATTGCTGGGATCACCCATACATCACTCTG
TTTTGCCTGACCTTTTCCGGTAATTTGAAAACAAACCCGGTCTCGAAGCGGAGATCCGGCGATAATTACC
GCAGAAATAAACCCATACACGAGACGTAGAACCAGCCGCACATGGCCGGAGAAACTCCTGCGAGAATTTC
GTAAACTCGCGCGCATTGCATCTGTATTTCCTAATGCGGCACTTCCAGGCCTCGATCGAGACCGTTTATC
CATTGCTTTTTTGTTGTCTTTTTCCCTCGTTCACAGAAAGTCTGAAGAAGCTATAGTAGAACTATGAGCT
TTTTTTGTTTCTGTTTTCCTTTTTTTTTTTTTTACCTCTGTGGAAATTGTTACTCTCACACTCTTTAGTT
CGTTTGTTTGTTTTGTTTATTCCAATTATGACCGGTGACGAAACGTGGTCGATGGTGGGTACCGCTTATG
CTCCCCTCCATTAGTTTCGATTATATAAAAAGGCCAAATATTGTATTATTTTCAAATGTCCTATCATTAT
CGTCTAACATCTAATT
